Addgene plasmid #190826: pSilencer2.1-U6-AP3
Purpose: For mammalian expression of AP3, the RNA aptamer of GFP. Expression is driven by a U6 promoter.
Depositing lab: Gerald Hart. Depositing organization: University of Georgia. Publication: Dual-specificity RNA aptamers enable manipulation of target-specific O-GlcNAcylation and unveil functions of O-GlcNAc on beta-catenin. Zhu Y, Hart GW. Cell. 2022 Dec 30:S0092-8674(22)01529-X. doi: 10.1016/j.cell.2022.12.016. PubMed 36626902.
Backbone
  Vector backbone: pSilencer2.1-U6 hygro
  Total vector size (bp): 4921
  Vector type: Mammalian Expression, Synthetic Biology, Affinity Reagent/ Antibody
  Selectable markers: Hygromycin
Growth in bacteria
  Bacterial resistance: Ampicillin, 100 μg/mL
  Growth temperature: 37°C
  Growth strain: DH5alpha
  Copy number: High Copy
Gene/Insert
  Gene/Insert name: AP3 (an RNA aptamer of GFP) (alt name: AP3-1)
  Species: Synthetic
  Insert size (bp): 84
  Promoter: U6
  Cloning method: Gibson Cloning
  Sequencing primers: 5′ T7, LKO.1 5'; 3′ 2.0Rev
Terms and licenses: Academic/Nonprofit Terms; Industry Terms
Depositor comments: Sequence of AP3 is from the article below: Shui, B., Ozer, A., Zipfel, W., Sahu, N., Singh, A., Lis, J.T., Shi, H., and Kotlikoff, M.I. (2012). RNA aptamers that functionally interact with green fluorescent protein and its derivatives. Nucleic Acids Res 40, e39. 10.1093/nar/gkr1264.
How to cite: pSilencer2.1-U6-AP3 was a gift from Gerald Hart (Addgene plasmid # 190826 ; http://n2t.net/addgene:190826 ; RRID:Addgene_190826)
