[The description below was written by a language model from this plasmid's Addgene catalogue record and pLannotate feature annotations shown in this document.]
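Description:
pSilencer2.1-U6-AP3 is a mammalian expression plasmid built on the pSilencer2.1-U6 hygro backbone, a vector designed for producing small RNAs from an RNA polymerase III promoter. It is propagated in E. coli as a high-copy plasmid through a ColE1/pUC-type origin and selected with ampicillin via the β-lactamase gene. For selecting transfected mammalian cells it carries a hygromycin resistance cassette, in which the SV40 enhancer/early promoter drives the hygromycin phosphotransferase coding sequence, followed by an SV40 polyadenylation signal. The catalogue lists the plasmid at about 4.9 kb, closely matching the 4,945 nt sequenced record.

The payload is AP3 (also called AP3-1), a synthetic 84 bp insert encoding an RNA aptamer that binds GFP, introduced by Gibson cloning. The aptamer itself is not annotated in the feature table, but the human U6 snRNA promoter is, and the unannotated gap between it and the downstream lacZα fragment is the likely location of the insert. U6 is well suited to this purpose because Pol III produces short, non-polyadenylated transcripts with defined ends at high levels. SP6 and T7 phage promoters lie upstream of U6. The remaining annotations (lac promoter and operator elements, and fragments of lacI, lacZα, ble, bom and rop) appear to be backbone remnants with no stated role.

The plasmid is used to express the GFP-binding aptamer in mammalian cells. It was deposited with work on dual-specificity RNA aptamers for manipulating O-GlcNAcylation of specific target proteins, but the record does not describe the role of this AP3-only construct in that work.
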