Features (pLannotate 1.2.2; 20 found; start..end, strand, type, name):
     96..186     +  promoter       AmpR promoter (fragment): bla
    187..480     +  promoter       SV40 promoter (fragment): SV40 enhancer and early promoter
    529..1554    +  CDS            HygR: aminoglycoside phosphotransferase from E. coli; aph(4)-Ia; confers resistance to hygromycin
   1564..1689    +  CDS            ble (fragment): BLE_KLEPN - Experimental evidence at protein level: Swiss-Prot protein existence level 1. Binding protein with a strong affinity to the bleomycin family of antibiotics. Binds to CL990; an antimitotic-antibiotic compound. From Klebsiella pneumoniae.
   1684..1805    +  polyA_signal   SV40 poly(A) signal: SV40 polyadenylation signal
   1878..1894    -  protein_bind   lac operator: The lac repressor binds to the lac operator to inhibit transcription in E. coli. This inhibition can be relieved by adding lactose or isopropyl-β-D-thiogalactopyranoside (IPTG). lac repressor encoded by lacI
   1902..1926    -  promoter       lac promoter (fragment): promoter for the E. coli lac operon
   1936..1955    +  promoter       AmpR promoter (fragment): bla
   1956..2816    +  CDS            AmpR: β-lactamase; bla; confers resistance to ampicillin, carbenicillin, and related antibiotics
   2987..3575    +  rep_origin     ori: high-copy-number ColE1/pMB1/pBR322/pUC origin of replication
   3758..3850    +  CDS            lacI (fragment): lac repressor; lacI; The lac repressor binds to the lac operator to inhibit transcription in E. coli. This inhibition can be relieved by adding lactose or isopropyl-β-D-thiogalactopyranoside (IPTG).
   3863..3884    +  protein_bind   CAP binding site: CAP binding activates transcription in the presence of cAMP. E. coli catabolite activator protein
   3899..3929    +  promoter       lac promoter: promoter for the E. coli lac operon
   3937..3953    +  protein_bind   lac operator: The lac repressor binds to the lac operator to inhibit transcription in E. coli. This inhibition can be relieved by adding lactose or isopropyl-β-D-thiogalactopyranoside (IPTG). lac repressor encoded by lacI
   3997..4015    +  promoter       SP6 promoter: promoter for bacteriophage SP6 RNA polymerase
   4027..4045    +  promoter       T7 promoter: promoter for bacteriophage T7 RNA polymerase
   4176..4416    +  promoter       U6 promoter: RNA polymerase III promoter for human U6 snRNA
   4550..4704    +  CDS            lacZα (fragment): LacZα fragment of β-galactosidase; lacZ fragment
   4710..4809    -  misc_feature   bom (fragment): basis of mobility region from pBR322
   4911..1       -  CDS            rop (fragment) (across the origin): Rop protein, which maintains plasmids at low copy number; rop
>Addgene plasmid #190826 | pSilencer2.1-U6-AP3 | addgene full sequence | sequence record 379221 | Addgene NGS Result
GACGAAAGGGCCTCGTGATACGCCTATTTTTATAGGTTAATGTCATGATAATAATGGTTTCTTAGACGTC
AGGTGGCACTTTTCGGGGAAATGTGCGCGGAACCCCTATTTGTTTATTTTTCTAAATACATTCAAATATG
TATCCGCTCATGAGACAATAACCCTGATAAATGCTTCAATAATATTCCAGCAGGCAGAAGTATGCAAAGC
ATGCATCTCAATTAGTTAGCAACCAGGTGTGGAAAGTCCCCAGGCTCCCCAGCAGGCAGAAGTATGCAAA
GCATGCATCTCAATTAGTCAGCAACCATAGTCCCGCCCCTAACTCCGCCCATCCCGCCCCTAACTCCGCC
CAGTTCCGCCCATTCTCCGCCCCATGGCTGACTAATTTTTTTTATTTATGCAGAGGCCGAGGCCGCCTCT
GCCTCTGAGCTATTCCAGAAGTAGTGGGGAGGCTTTTTTGGAGGCCTAGGCTTTTGCAAAAAGCTCCCGG
GAGCTTGTATATCCATTTTCGGATCTGATCAGCACGTGATGAAAAAGCCTGAACTCACCGCGACGTCTGT
CGAGAAGTTTCTGATCGAAAAGTTCGACAGCGTCTCCGACCTGATGCAGCTCTCGGAGGGCGAAGAATCT
CGTGCTTTCAGCTTCGATGTAGGAGGGCGTGGATATGTCCTGCGGGTAAATAGCTGCGCCGATGGTTTCT
ACAAAGATCGTTATGTTTATCGGCACTTTGCATCGGCCGCGCTCCCGATTCCGGAAGTGCTTGACATTGG
GGAATTCAGCGAGAGCCTGACCTATTGCATCTCCCGCCGTGCACAGGGTGTCACGTTGCAAGACCTGCCT
GAAACCGAACTGCCCGCTGTTCTGCAGCCGGTCGCGGAGGCCATGGATGCGATCGCTGCGGCCGATCTTA
GCCAGACGAGCGGGTTCGGCCCATTCGGACCGCAAGGAATCGGTCAATACACTACATGGCGTGATTTCAT
ATGCGCGATTGCTGATCCCCATGTGTATCACTGGCAAACTGTGATGGACGACACCGTCAGTGCGTCCGTC
GCGCAGGCTCTCGATGAGCTGATGCTTTGGGCCGAGGACTGCCCCGAAGTCCGGCACCTCGTGCACGCGG
ATTTCGGCTCCAACAATGTCCTGACGGACAATGGCCGCATAACAGCGGTCATTGACTGGAGCGAGGCGAT
GTTCGGGGATTCCCAATACGAGGTCGCCAACATCTTCTTCTGGAGGCCGTGGTTGGCTTGTATGGAGCAG
CAGACGCGCTACTTCGAGCGGAGGCATCCGGAGCTTGCAGGATCGCCGCGGCTCCGGGCGTATATGCTCC
GCATTGGTCTTGACCAACTCTATCAGAGCTTGGTTGACGGCAATTTCGATGATGCAGCTTGGGCGCAGGG
TCGATGCGACGCAATCGTCCGATCCGGAGCCGGGACTGTCGGGCGTACACAAATCGCCCGCAGAAGCGCG
GCCGTCTGGACCGATGGCTGTGTAGAAGTACTCGCCGATAGTGGAAACCGACGCCCCAGCACTCGTCCGA
GGGCAAAGGAATAGCACGTGCTACGAGATTTCGATTCCACCGCCGCCTTCTATGAAAGGTTGGGCTTCGG
AATCGTTTTCCGGGACGCCGGCTGGATGATCCTCCAGCGCGGGGATCTCATGCTGGAGTTCTTCGCCCAC
CCCAACTTGTTTATTGCAGCTTATAATGGTTACAAATAAAGCAATAGCATCACAAATTTCACAAATAAAG
CATTTTTTTCACTGCATTCTAGTTGTGGTTTGTCCAAACTCATCAATGTATCTTATCATGTCTGTATACC
GTCGACCTCTAGCTAGAGCTTGGCGTAATCATGGTCATAGCTGTTTCCTGTGTGAAATTGTTATCCGCTC
ACAATTCCACACAACATACGAGCCGGAAGCATAAAGGTAAGCCTGAATATTGAAAAAGGAAGAGTATGAG
TATTCAACATTTCCGTGTCGCCCTTATTCCCTTTTTTGCGGCATTTTGCCTTCCTGTTTTTGCTCACCCA
GAAACGCTGGTGAAAGTAAAAGATGCTGAAGATCAGTTGGGTGCACGAGTGGGTTACATCGAACTGGATC
TCAACAGCGGTAAGATCCTTGAGAGTTTTCGCCCCGAAGAACGTTTTCCAATGATGAGCACTTTTAAAGT
TCTGCTATGTGGCGCGGTATTATCCCGTATTGACGCCGGGCAAGAGCAACTCGGTCGCCGCATACACTAT
TCTCAGAATGACTTGGTTGAGTACTCACCAGTCACAGAAAAGCATCTTACGGATGGCATGACAGTAAGAG
AATTATGCAGTGCTGCCATAACCATGAGTGATAACACTGCGGCCAACTTACTTCTGACAACGATCGGAGG
ACCGAAGGAGCTAACCGCTTTTTTGCACAACATGGGGGATCATGTAACTCGCCTTGATCGTTGGGAACCG
GAGCTGAATGAAGCCATACCAAACGACGAGCGTGACACCACGATGCCTGTAGCAATGGCAACAACGTTGC
GCAAACTATTAACTGGCGAACTACTTACTCTAGCTTCCCGGCAACAATTAATAGACTGGATGGAGGCGGA
TAAAGTTGCAGGACCACTTCTGCGCTCGGCCCTTCCGGCTGGCTGGTTTATTGCTGATAAATCTGGAGCC
GGTGAGCGTGGGTCTCGCGGTATCATTGCAGCACTGGGGCCAGATGGTAAGCCCTCCCGTATCGTAGTTA
TCTACACGACGGGGAGTCAGGCAACTATGGATGAACGAAATAGACAGATCGCTGAGATAGGTGCCTCACT
GATTAAGCATTGGTAACTGTCAGACCAAGTTTACTCATATATACTTTAGATTGATTTAAAACTTCATTTT
TAATTTAAAAGGATCTAGGTGAAGATCCTTTTTGATAATCTCATGACCAAAATCCCTTAACGTGAGTTTT
CGTTCCACTGAGCGTCAGACCCCGTAGAAAAGATCAAAGGATCTTCTTGAGATCCTTTTTTTCTGCGCGT
AATCTGCTGCTTGCAAACAAAAAAACCACCGCTACCAGCGGTGGTTTTTTTGCCGGATCAAGAGCTACCA
ACTCTTTTTCCGAAGGTAACTGGCTTCAGCAGAGCGCAGATACCAAATACTGTTCTTCTAGTGTAGCCGT
AGTTAGGCCACCACTTCAAGAACTCTGTAGCACCGCCTACATACCTCGCTCTGCTAATCCTGTTACCAGT
GGCTGCTGCCAGTGGCGATAAGTCGTGTCTTACCGGGTTGGACTCAAGACGATAGTTACCGGATAAGGCG
CAGCGGTCGGGCTGAACGGGGGGTTCGTGCACACAGCCCAGCTTGGAGCGAACGACCTACACCGAACTGA
GATACCTACAGCGTGAGCTATGAGAAAGCGCCACGCTTCCCGAAGGGAGAAAGGCGGACAGGTATCCGGT
AAGCGGCAGGGTCGGAACAGGAGAGCGCACGAGGGAGCTTCCAGGGGGAAACGCCTGGTATCTTTATAGT
CCTGTCGGGTTTCGCCACCTCTGACTTGAGCGTCGATTTTTGTGATGCTCGTCAGGGGGGCGGAGCCTAT
GGAAAAACGCCAGCAACGCGGCCTTTTTACGGTTCCTGGCCTTTTGCTGGCCTTTTGCTCACATGTTCTT
TCCTGCGTTATCCCCTGATTCTGTGGATAACCGTATTACCGCCTTTGAGTGAGCTGATACCGCTCGCCGC
AGCCGAACGACCGAGCGCAGCGAGTCAGTGAGCGAGGAAGCGGAAGAGCGCCCAATACGCAAACCGCCTC
TCCCCGCGCGTTGGCCGATTCATTAATGCAGCTGGCACGACAGGTTTCCCGACTGGAAAGCGGGCAGTGA
GCGCAACGCAATTAATGTGAGTTAGCTCACTCATTAGGCACCCCAGGCTTTACACTTTATGCTTCCGGCT
CGTATGTTGTGTGGAATTGTGAGCGGATAACAATTTCACACAGGAAACAGCTATGACATGATTACGAATT
GCAACGATTTAGGTGACACTATAGAAGAGAAGGAATTAATACGACTCACTATAGGGAGAGAGAGAGAATT
ACCCTCACTAAAGGGAGGAGAAGCATGAATTCCCCAGTGGAAAGACGCGCAGGCAAAACGCACCACGTGA
CGGAGCGTGACCGCGCGCCGAGCGCGCGCCAAGGTCGGGCAGGAAGAGGGCCTATTTCCCATGATTCCTT
CATATTTGCATATACGATACAAGGCTGTTAGAGAGATAATTAGAATTAATTTGACTGTAAACACAAAGAT
ATTAGTACAAAATACGTGACGTAGAAAGTAATAATTTCTTGGGTAGTTTGCAGTTTTAAAATTATGTTTT
AAAATGGACTATCATATGCTTACCGTAACTTGAAAGTATTTCGATTTCTTGGGTTTATATATCTTGTGGA
AAGGACGAAACACCGGAAAAAAGCTTCTGAGCTTCTGGACTGCGATGGGAGCACGAAACGTCGTGGCGCA
ATTGGGTGGGGAAAGTCCTTAAAAGAGGGCCACCACAGAAGCTCAGAAGCTTTTTTTGGAAAAGCTTGGC
ACTGGCCGTCGTTTTACAACGTCGTGACTGGGAAAACCCTGGCGTTACCCAACTTAATCGCCTTGCAGCA
CATCCCCCTTTCGCCAGCTGGCGTAATAGCGAAGAGGCCCGCACCGATCGCCCTTCCCAACAGTTGCGCA
GCCTGAATGGCGAATGGCGCCTGATGCGGTATTTTCTCCTTACGCATCTGTGCGGTATTTCACACCGCAT
ATGGTGCACTCTCAGTACAATCTGCTCTGATGCCGCATAGTTAAGCCAGCCCCGACACCCGCCAACACCC
GCTGACGCGCCCTGACGGGCTTGTCTGCTCCCGGCATCCGCTTACAGACAAGCTGTGACCGTCTCCGGGA
GCTGCATGTGTCAGAGGTTTTCACCGTCATCACCGAAACGCGCGA
